Addgene plasmid #49674: pVRa20_2913
Depositing lab: Christopher Voigt. Depositing organization: University of California, San Francisco (UCSF). Publication: Design of orthogonal genetic switches based on a crosstalk map of sigmas, anti-sigmas, and promoters. Rhodius VA, Segall-Shapiro TH, Sharon BD, Ghodasara A, Orlova E, Tabakh H, Burkhardt DH, Clancy K, Peterson TC, Gross CA, Voigt CA. Mol Syst Biol. 2013 Oct 29;9:702. doi: 10.1038/msb.2013.58. PubMed 24169405.
Backbone
  Vector backbone: pVRa
  Vector type: Bacterial Expression, Synthetic Biology
Growth in bacteria
  Bacterial resistance: Ampicillin, 100 μg/mL
  Growth temperature: 37°C
  Growth strain: DH10B
  Copy number: Low Copy
Gene/Insert
  Gene/Insert name: ECF20_2913
  Species: gamma proteobacterium KT 71
  Mutation: Codon optimized for E.coli
  Promoter: pT7-lacO
  Tag / fusion protein: His6-PreScission (N terminal on backbone)
  Cloning method: Restriction Enzyme; 5′ cloning site NdeI (not destroyed); 3′ cloning site HindIII (not destroyed)
  Sequencing primers: 5′ CGATATAGGCGCCAGCAAC; 3′ CAGCAGCCAACTCAGCTTC
Terms and licenses: Academic/Nonprofit Terms; Industry Terms: Not Available to Industry
How to cite: pVRa20_2913 was a gift from Christopher Voigt (Addgene plasmid # 49674 ; http://n2t.net/addgene:49674 ; RRID:Addgene_49674)
