[The description below was written by a language model from this plasmid's Addgene catalogue record and the feature table of its GenBank file.]
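Description:
pVRa20_2913 is a 6,002 bp bacterial expression plasmid on the pVRa backbone, built for synthetic biology work in E. coli. Its layout resembles a pET-type vector. It replicates from a ColE1/pBR322-family origin accompanied by the bom mobility region and the rop gene, whose product restrains copy number, which fits the catalogue listing of low copy. Selection is by ampicillin through the bla beta-lactamase gene under its own promoter. An f1 phage origin is also present, which allows single-stranded DNA production.

The payload is ECF20_2913, an extracytoplasmic function (ECF) sigma factor from gamma proteobacterium KT 71, codon optimized for E. coli and cloned between preserved NdeI and HindIII sites. The insert itself is not annotated as a feature, but it evidently occupies the region spanning the sequence origin, between the N-terminal tag and the T7 terminator. Expression is driven by a T7 promoter immediately followed by a lac operator, with the strong T7 gene 10 ribosome binding site. A plasmid-borne lacI gene supplies repressor, so transcription needs T7 RNA polymerase in the host and is inducible with IPTG. The backbone adds an N-terminal His6 tag and an HRV 3C/PreScission protease site, which permits affinity purification and tag removal. A second 6xHis coding stretch is annotated just upstream of the T7 terminator, but the record does not indicate whether it is fused to the insert.

The plasmid belongs to a collection used to map crosstalk among sigma factors, anti-sigmas and their promoters. The aim of that work was to identify orthogonal parts for building genetic switches, and this construct provides controlled expression of one sigma factor.
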