LOCUS       Exported 6002 bp ds-DNA circular SYN 13-MAY-2021
DEFINITION  synthetic circular DNA
ACCESSION   .
VERSION     .
KEYWORDS    pVRa20_2913
SOURCE      synthetic DNA construct
  ORGANISM  synthetic DNA construct
REFERENCE   1 (bases 1 to 6002)
  AUTHORS   Rhodius VA, Segall-Shapiro TH, Sharon BD, Ghodasara A, Orlova E,
            Tabakh H, Burkhardt DH, Clancy K, Peterson TC, Gross CA, Voigt CA
  TITLE     Design of orthogonal genetic switches based on a crosstalk map of
            sigmas, anti-sigmas, and promoters.
  JOURNAL   Mol Syst Biol. 2013 Oct 29;9:702. doi: 10.1038/msb.2013.58.
  PUBMED    24169405
REFERENCE   2 (bases 1 to 6002)
  AUTHORS   .
  TITLE     Direct Submission
  JOURNAL   Exported May 13, 2021 from SnapGene Server 1.1.58
            http://www.snapgene.com
FEATURES             Location/Qualifiers
     source          1..6002
                     /organism="synthetic DNA construct"
                     /mol_type="other DNA"
     CDS             577..594
                     /codon_start=1
                     /product="6xHis affinity tag"
                     /label=6xHis
                     /translation="HHHHHH"
     primer_bind     complement(647..665)
                     /label=T7 Term
                     /note="T7 terminator, reverse primer"
     terminator      661..708
                     /label=T7 terminator
                     /note="transcription terminator for bacteriophage T7 RNA
                     polymerase"
     rep_origin      745..1200
                     /direction=RIGHT
                     /label=f1 ori
                     /note="f1 bacteriophage origin of replication; arrow
                     indicates direction of (+) strand synthesis"
     primer_bind     complement(832..851)
                     /label=F1ori-R
                     /note="F1 origin, reverse primer"
     primer_bind     1042..1063
                     /label=F1ori-F
                     /note="F1 origin, forward primer"
     promoter        1227..1331
                     /gene="bla"
                     /label=AmpR promoter
     CDS             1332..2192
                     /codon_start=1
                     /gene="bla"
                     /product="beta-lactamase"
                     /label=AmpR
                     /note="confers resistance to ampicillin, carbenicillin, and
                     related antibiotics"
                     /translation="MSIQHFRVALIPFFAAFCLPVFAHPETLVKVKDAEDQLGARVGYI
                     ELDLNSGKILESFRPEERFPMMSTFKVLLCGAVLSRIDAGQEQLGRRIHYSQNDLVEYS
                     PVTEKHLTDGMTVRELCSAAITMSDNTAANLLLTTIGGPKELTAFLHNMGDHVTRLDRW
                     EPELNEAIPNDERDTTMPAAMATTLRKLLTGELLTLASRQQLIDWMEADKVAGPLLRSA
                     LPAGWFIADKSGAGERGSRGIIAALGPDGKPSRIVVIYTTGSQATMDERNRQIAEIGAS
                     LIKHW"
     primer_bind     complement(1550..1569)
                     /label=Amp-R
                     /note="Ampicillin resistance gene, reverse primer"
     rep_origin      2363..2951
                     /direction=RIGHT
                     /label=ori
                     /note="high-copy-number ColE1/pMB1/pBR322/pUC origin of
                     replication"
     primer_bind     2852..2871
                     /label=pBR322ori-F
                     /note="pBR322 origin, forward primer"
     primer_bind     3105..3122
                     /label=L4440
                     /note="L4440 vector, forward primer"
     misc_feature    3137..3279
                     /label=bom
                     /note="basis of mobility region from pBR322"
     primer_bind     complement(3205..3224)
                     /label=pRS-marker
                     /note="pRS vectors, use to sequence yeast selectable
                     marker"
     primer_bind     3365..3387
                     /label=pGEX 3'
                     /note="pGEX vectors, reverse primer"
     CDS             complement(3381..3572)
                     /codon_start=1
                     /gene="rop"
                     /product="Rop protein, which maintains plasmids at low copy
                     number"
                     /label=rop
                     /translation="MTKQEKTALNMARFIRSQTLTLLEKLNELDADEQADICESLHDHA
                     DELYRSCLARFGDDGENL"
     CDS             complement(4381..5463)
                     /codon_start=1
                     /gene="lacI"
                     /product="lac repressor"
                     /label=lacI
                     /note="The lac repressor binds to the lac operator to
                     inhibit transcription in E. coli. This inhibition can be
                     relieved by adding lactose or
                     isopropyl-beta-D-thiogalactopyranoside (IPTG)."
                     /translation="MKPVTLYDVAEYAGVSYQTVSRVVNQASHVSAKTREKVEAAMAEL
                     NYIPNRVAQQLAGKQSLLIGVATSSLALHAPSQIVAAIKSRADQLGASVVVSMVERSGV
                     EACKAAVHNLLAQRVSGLIINYPLDDQDAIAVEAACTNVPALFLDVSDQTPINSIIFSH
                     EDGTRLGVEHLVALGHQQIALLAGPLSSVSARLRLAGWHKYLTRNQIQPIAEREGDWSA
                     MSGFQQTMQMLNEGIVPTAMLVANDQMALGAMRAITESGLRVGADISVVGYDDTEDSSC
                     YIPPLTTIKQDFRLLGQTSVDRLLQLSQGQAVKGNQLLPVSLVKRKTTLAPNTQTASPR
                     ALADSLMQLARQVSRLESGQ"
     primer_bind     5425..5444
                     /label=LacI-R
                     /note="LacI, reverse primer"
     promoter        complement(5464..5541)
                     /gene="lacI"
                     /label=lacI promoter
     primer_bind     5747..5766
                     /label=pBRrevBam
                     /note="pBR322 vectors, tet region, downstream of BamHI,
                     reverse primer"
     primer_bind     5850..5869
                     /label=T7
                     /note="T7 promoter, forward primer"
     promoter        5850..5868
                     /label=T7 promoter
                     /note="promoter for bacteriophage T7 RNA polymerase"
     protein_bind    5869..5893
                     /label=lac operator
                     /bound_moiety="lac repressor encoded by lacI"
                     /note="The lac repressor binds to the lac operator to
                     inhibit transcription in E. coli. This inhibition can be
                     relieved by adding lactose or
                     isopropyl-beta-D-thiogalactopyranoside (IPTG)."
     RBS             5908..5930
                     /note="efficient ribosome binding site from bacteriophage
                     T7 gene 10 (Olins and Rangwala, 1989)"
     CDS             5949..5966
                     /codon_start=1
                     /product="6xHis affinity tag"
                     /label=6xHis
                     /translation="HHHHHH"
     CDS             5976..5999
                     /codon_start=1
                     /product="recognition and cleavage site for human
                     rhinovirus 3C and PreScission proteases"
                     /label=HRV 3C site
                     /translation="LEVLFQGP"
ORIGIN
        1 atggaacgtg atcatgaagc actgctggtt gcacgtgttg cagatggtga tcgtgcagca
       61 tttggtgaac tgctgaaaac ccatcagcag ccgctggttc gttatgcacg tcgtatgctg
      121 agcgatccgg gtgcagcaga tgatgttgtt caagaaacct ttctgcgtct gtggacccgt
      181 gcaggtagct ataaaagcag cagcgcacgt ctgaccacct ggctgcataa tattgcacat
      241 aatctgtgcg tggatagctt tcgtcgtaat gcccgtctga gctttaccga tgatgaaagc
      301 cagctggaag ttaccaccgc aggtccggaa ggtgatgcag aaagcaccga tagcgcacat
      361 cgtgttcgta ccgcactgga aggtctgccg gaacgtcagc gtagcgcact gctgatgtgt
      421 cattatcagg gtctgagcaa tcgtgaagca gcaaccgttc tggatgttag cgttgatgca
      481 ctggaaagcc tgctggcacg tgcgcgtcgt cgtctgcgtg aagaactgct gtcacatgtt
      541 gaaagctaag gatccaagct tgcggccgca ctcgagcacc accaccacca ccactgagat
      601 ccggctgcta acaaagcccg aaaggaagct gagttggctg ctgccaccgc tgagcaataa
      661 ctagcataac cccttggggc ctctaaacgg gtcttgaggg gttttttgct gaaaggagga
      721 actatatccg gattggcgaa tgggnnnnnn nnnnnnnnnn nnnnnnnnnn nnnnnnnnnn
      781 nnnnnnnnnn nnnnnnnnnn nnnnnnnnnn nnnnnnnnnn nnnnnnnnnn nnnnnnnnnn
      841 nnnnnnnnnn nnnnnnnnnn nnnnnnnncn nnnnnnnnnn nnnnnnnnnn nnnnnnnnnn
      901 nnnnnnnnnn nnnnnnnnnn nnnnnnnnnn nnnnnnnnnn nnnnnnnnnn nnnnnnnnnn
      961 annnnnnnnn nnnnnnnnnn nnnnnnnnnn nnnnnnnnnn nnnnnnnnnn cctttgacgt
     1021 tggagtccac gttctttaat agtggactct tgttccaaac tggaacaaca ctcaacccta
     1081 tctcggtcta ttcttttgat ttataaggga ttttgccgat ttcggcctat tggttaaaaa
     1141 atgagctgat ttaacaaaaa tttaacgcga attttaacaa aatattaacg tttacaattt
     1201 caggtggcac ttttcgggga aatgtgcgcg gaacccctat ttgtttattt ttctaaatac
     1261 attcaaatat gtatccgctc atgagacaat aaccctgata aatgcttcaa taatattgaa
     1321 aaaggaagag tatgagtatt caacatttcc gtgtcgccct tattcccttt tttgcggcat
     1381 tttgccttcc tgtttttgct cacccagaaa cgctggtgaa agtaaaagat gctgaagatc
     1441 agttgggtgc acgagtgggt tacatcgaac tggatctcaa cagcggtaag atccttgaga
     1501 gttttcgccc cgaagaacgt tttccaatga tgagcacttt taaagttctg ctatgtggcg
     1561 cggtattatc ccgtattgac gccgggcaag agcaactcgg tcgccgcata cactattctc
     1621 agaatgactt ggttgagtac tcaccagtca cagaaaagca tcttacggat ggcatgacag
     1681 taagagaatt atgcagtgct gccataacca tgagtgataa cactgcggcc aacttacttc
     1741 tgacaacgat cggaggaccg aaggagctaa ccgctttttt gcacaacatg ggggatcatg
     1801 taactcgcct tgatcgttgg gaaccggagc tgaatgaagc cataccaaac gacgagcgtg
     1861 acaccacgat gcctgcagca atggcaacaa cgttgcgcaa actattaact ggcgaactac
     1921 ttactctagc ttcccggcaa caattaatag actggatgga ggcggataaa gttgcaggac
     1981 cacttctgcg ctcggccctt ccggctggct ggtttattgc tgataaatct ggagccggtg
     2041 agcgtgggtc tcgcggtatc attgcagcac tggggccaga tggtaagccc tcccgtatcg
     2101 tagttatcta cacgacgggg agtcaggcaa ctatggatga acgaaataga cagatcgctg
     2161 agataggtgc ctcactgatt aagcattggt aactgtcaga ccaagtttac tcatatatac
     2221 tttagattga tttaaaactt catttttaat ttaaaaggat ctaggtgaag atcctttttg
     2281 ataatctcat gaccaaaatc ccttaacgtg agttttcgtt ccactgagcg tcagaccccg
     2341 tagaaaagat caaaggatct tcttgagatc ctttttttct gcgcgtaatc tgctgcttgc
     2401 aaacaaaaaa accaccgcta ccagcggtgg tttgtttgcc ggatcaagag ctaccaactc
     2461 tttttccgaa ggtaactggc ttcagcagag cgcagatacc aaatactgtc cttctagtgt
     2521 agccgtagtt aggccaccac ttcaagaact ctgtagcacc gcctacatac ctcgctctgc
     2581 taatcctgtt accagtggct gctgccagtg gcgataagtc gtgtcttacc gggttggact
     2641 caagacgata gttaccggat aaggcgcagc ggtcgggctg aacggggggt tcgtgcacac
     2701 agcccagctt ggagcgaacg acctacaccg aactgagata cctacagcgt gagctatgag
     2761 aaagcgccac gcttcccgaa gggagaaagg cggacaggta tccggtaagc ggcagggtcg
     2821 gaacaggaga gcgcacgagg gagcttccag ggggaaacgc ctggtatctt tatagtcctg
     2881 tcgggtttcg ccacctctga cttgagcgtc gatttttgtg atgctcgtca ggggggcgga
     2941 gcctatggaa aaacgccagc aacgcggcct ttttacggtt cctggccttt tgctggcctt
     3001 ttgctcacat gttctttcct gcgttatccc ctgattctgt ggataaccgt attaccgcct
     3061 ttgagtgagc tgataccgct cgccgcagcc gaacgaccga gcgcagcgag tcagtgagcg
     3121 aggaagcgga agagcgcctg atgcggtatt ttctccttac gcatctgtgc ggtatttcac
     3181 accgcatata tggtgcactc tcagtacaat ctgctctgat gccgcatagt taagccagta
     3241 tacactccgc tatcgctacg tgactgggtc atggctgcgc cccgacaccc gccaacaccc
     3301 gctgacgcgc cctgacgggc ttgtctgctc ccggcatccg cttacagaca agctgtgacc
     3361 gtctccggga gctgcatgtg tcagaggttt tcaccgtcat caccgaaacg cgcgaggcag
     3421 ctgcggtaaa gctcatcagc gtggtcgtga agcgattcac agatgtctgc ctgttcatcc
     3481 gcgtccagct cgttgagttt ctccagaagc gttaatgtct ggcttctgat aaagcgggcc
     3541 atgttaaggg cggttttttc ctgtttggtc actgatgcct ccgtgtaagg gggatttctg
     3601 ttcatggggg taatgatacc gatgaaacga gagaggatgc tcacgatacg ggttactgat
     3661 gatgaacatg cccggttact ggaacgttgt gagggtaaac aactggcggt atggatgcgg
     3721 cgggaccaga gaaaaatcac tcagggtcaa tgccagcgct tcgttaatac agatgtaggt
     3781 gttccacagg gtagccagca gcatcctgcg atgcagatcc ggaacataat ggtgcagggc
     3841 gctgacttcc gcgtttccag actttacgaa acacggaaac cgaagaccat tcatgttgtt
     3901 gctcaggtcg cagacgtttt gcagcagcag tcgcttcacg ttcgctcgcg tatcggtgat
     3961 tcattctgct aaccagtaag gcaaccccgc cagcctagcc gggtcctcaa cgacaggagc
     4021 acgatcatgc gcacccgtgg ggccgccatg ccggcgataa tggcctgctt ctcgccgaaa
     4081 cgtttggtgg cgggaccagt gacgaaggct tgagcgaggg cgtgcaagat tccgaatacc
     4141 gcaagcgaca ggccgatcat cgtcgcgctc cagcgaaagc ggtcctcgcc gaaaatgacc
     4201 cagagcgctg ccggcacctg tcctacgagt tgcatgataa agaagacagt cataagtgcg
     4261 gcgacgatag tcatgccccg cgcccaccgg aaggagctga ctgggttgaa ggctctcaag
     4321 ggcatcggtc gagatcccgg tgcctaatga gtgagctaac ttacattaat tgcgttgcgc
     4381 tcactgcccg ctttccagtc gggaaacctg tcgtgccagc tgcattaatg aatcggccaa
     4441 cgcgcgggga gaggcggttt gcgtattggg cgccagggtg gtttttcttt tcaccagtga
     4501 gacgggcaac agctgattgc ccttcaccgc ctggccctga gagagttgca gcaagcggtc
     4561 cacgctggtt tgccccagca ggcgaaaatc ctgtttgatg gtggttaacg gcgggatata
     4621 acatgagctg tcttcggtat cgtcgtatcc cactaccgag atatccgcac caacgcgcag
     4681 cccggactcg gtaatggcgc gcattgcgcc cagcgccatc tgatcgttgg caaccagcat
     4741 cgcagtggga acgatgccct cattcagcat ttgcatggtt tgttgaaaac cggacatggc
     4801 actccagtcg ccttcccgtt ccgctatcgg ctgaatttga ttgcgagtga gatatttatg
     4861 ccagccagcc agacgcagac gcgccgagac agaacttaat gggcccgcta acagcgcgat
     4921 ttgctggtga cccaatgcga ccagatgctc cacgcccagt cgcgtaccgt cttcatggga
     4981 gaaaataata ctgttgatgg gtgtctggtc agagacatca agaaataacg ccggaacatt
     5041 agtgcaggca gcttccacag caatggcatc ctggtcatcc agcggatagt taatgatcag
     5101 cccactgacg cgttgcgcga gaagattgtg caccgccgct ttacaggctt cgacgccgct
     5161 tcgttctacc atcgacacca ccacgctggc acccagttga tcggcgcgag atttaatcgc
     5221 cgcgacaatt tgcgacggcg cgtgcagggc cagactggag gtggcaacgc caatcagcaa
     5281 cgactgtttg cccgccagtt gttgtgccac gcggttggga atgtaattca gctccgccat
     5341 cgccgcttcc actttttccc gcgttttcgc agaaacgtgg ctggcctggt tcaccacgcg
     5401 ggaaacggtc tgataagaga caccggcata ctctgcgaca tcgtataacg ttactggttt
     5461 cacattcacc accctgaatt gactctcttc cgggcgctat catgccatac cgcgaaaggt
     5521 tttgcgccat tcgatggtgt ccgggatctc gacgctctcc cttatgcgac tcctgcatta
     5581 ggaagcagcc cagtagtagg ttgaggccgt tgagcaccgc cgccgcaagg aatggtgcat
     5641 gcaaggagat ggcgcccaac agtcccccgg ccacggggcc tgccaccata cccacgccga
     5701 aacaagcgct catgagcccg aagtggcgag cccgatcttc cccatcggtg atgtcggcga
     5761 tataggcgcc agcaaccgca cctgtggcgc cggtgatgcc ggccacgatg cgtccggcgt
     5821 agaggatcga gatctcgatc ccgcgaaatt aatacgactc actatagggg aattgtgagc
     5881 ggataacaat tcccctctag aaataatttt gtttaacttt aagaaggaga tataccatgg
     5941 gcagcagcca tcatcatcat catcacagca gcggcctgga agttctgttc caggggcccc
     6001 at
//
