>Addgene plasmid #49674 | pVRa20_2913 | depositor partial sequence | sequence record 74026 | ECF gene
ATGGAACGTGATCATGAAGCACTGCTGGTTGCACGTGTTGCAGATGGTGATCGTGCAGCATTTGGTGAAC
TGCTGAAAACCCATCAGCAGCCGCTGGTTCGTTATGCACGTCGTATGCTGAGCGATCCGGGTGCAGCAGA
TGATGTTGTTCAAGAAACCTTTCTGCGTCTGTGGACCCGTGCAGGTAGCTATAAAAGCAGCAGCGCACGT
CTGACCACCTGGCTGCATAATATTGCACATAATCTGTGCGTGGATAGCTTTCGTCGTAATGCCCGTCTGA
GCTTTACCGATGATGAAAGCCAGCTGGAAGTTACCACCGCAGGTCCGGAAGGTGATGCAGAAAGCACCGA
TAGCGCACATCGTGTTCGTACCGCACTGGAAGGTCTGCCGGAACGTCAGCGTAGCGCACTGCTGATGTGT
CATTATCAGGGTCTGAGCAATCGTGAAGCAGCAACCGTTCTGGATGTTAGCGTTGATGCACTGGAAAGCC
TGCTGGCACGTGCGCGTCGTCGTCTGCGTGAAGAACTGCTGTCACATGTTGAAAGCTAA
