>Addgene plasmid #49674 | pVRa20_2913 | depositor partial sequence | sequence record 74027 | pVRa backbone
GGATCCAAGCTTGCGGCCGCACTCGAGCACCACCACCACCACCACTGAGATCCGGCTGCTAACAAAGCCC
GAAAGGAAGCTGAGTTGGCTGCTGCCACCGCTGAGCAATAACTAGCATAACCCCTTGGGGCCTCTAAACG
GGTCTTGAGGGGTTTTTTGCTGAAAGGAGGAACTATATCCGGATTGGCGAATGGG
[124 nt withheld, positions 196-319]
C
[91 nt withheld, positions 321-411]
A
[49 nt withheld, positions 413-461]
CCTTTGACGTTGGAGTCCACGTTCTTTAATAGTGGACTCTTGTTCCAAACTGGAACAACACTCAACCCTA
TCTCGGTCTATTCTTTTGATTTATAAGGGATTTTGCCGATTTCGGCCTATTGGTTAAAAAATGAGCTGAT
TTAACAAAAATTTAACGCGAATTTTAACAAAATATTAACGTTTACAATTTCAGGTGGCACTTTTCGGGGA
AATGTGCGCGGAACCCCTATTTGTTTATTTTTCTAAATACATTCAAATATGTATCCGCTCATGAGACAAT
AACCCTGATAAATGCTTCAATAATATTGAAAAAGGAAGAGTATGAGTATTCAACATTTCCGTGTCGCCCT
TATTCCCTTTTTTGCGGCATTTTGCCTTCCTGTTTTTGCTCACCCAGAAACGCTGGTGAAAGTAAAAGAT
GCTGAAGATCAGTTGGGTGCACGAGTGGGTTACATCGAACTGGATCTCAACAGCGGTAAGATCCTTGAGA
GTTTTCGCCCCGAAGAACGTTTTCCAATGATGAGCACTTTTAAAGTTCTGCTATGTGGCGCGGTATTATC
CCGTATTGACGCCGGGCAAGAGCAACTCGGTCGCCGCATACACTATTCTCAGAATGACTTGGTTGAGTAC
TCACCAGTCACAGAAAAGCATCTTACGGATGGCATGACAGTAAGAGAATTATGCAGTGCTGCCATAACCA
TGAGTGATAACACTGCGGCCAACTTACTTCTGACAACGATCGGAGGACCGAAGGAGCTAACCGCTTTTTT
GCACAACATGGGGGATCATGTAACTCGCCTTGATCGTTGGGAACCGGAGCTGAATGAAGCCATACCAAAC
GACGAGCGTGACACCACGATGCCTGCAGCAATGGCAACAACGTTGCGCAAACTATTAACTGGCGAACTAC
TTACTCTAGCTTCCCGGCAACAATTAATAGACTGGATGGAGGCGGATAAAGTTGCAGGACCACTTCTGCG
CTCGGCCCTTCCGGCTGGCTGGTTTATTGCTGATAAATCTGGAGCCGGTGAGCGTGGGTCTCGCGGTATC
ATTGCAGCACTGGGGCCAGATGGTAAGCCCTCCCGTATCGTAGTTATCTACACGACGGGGAGTCAGGCAA
CTATGGATGAACGAAATAGACAGATCGCTGAGATAGGTGCCTCACTGATTAAGCATTGGTAACTGTCAGA
CCAAGTTTACTCATATATACTTTAGATTGATTTAAAACTTCATTTTTAATTTAAAAGGATCTAGGTGAAG
ATCCTTTTTGATAATCTCATGACCAAAATCCCTTAACGTGAGTTTTCGTTCCACTGAGCGTCAGACCCCG
TAGAAAAGATCAAAGGATCTTCTTGAGATCCTTTTTTTCTGCGCGTAATCTGCTGCTTGCAAACAAAAAA
ACCACCGCTACCAGCGGTGGTTTGTTTGCCGGATCAAGAGCTACCAACTCTTTTTCCGAAGGTAACTGGC
TTCAGCAGAGCGCAGATACCAAATACTGTCCTTCTAGTGTAGCCGTAGTTAGGCCACCACTTCAAGAACT
CTGTAGCACCGCCTACATACCTCGCTCTGCTAATCCTGTTACCAGTGGCTGCTGCCAGTGGCGATAAGTC
GTGTCTTACCGGGTTGGACTCAAGACGATAGTTACCGGATAAGGCGCAGCGGTCGGGCTGAACGGGGGGT
TCGTGCACACAGCCCAGCTTGGAGCGAACGACCTACACCGAACTGAGATACCTACAGCGTGAGCTATGAG
AAAGCGCCACGCTTCCCGAAGGGAGAAAGGCGGACAGGTATCCGGTAAGCGGCAGGGTCGGAACAGGAGA
GCGCACGAGGGAGCTTCCAGGGGGAAACGCCTGGTATCTTTATAGTCCTGTCGGGTTTCGCCACCTCTGA
CTTGAGCGTCGATTTTTGTGATGCTCGTCAGGGGGGCGGAGCCTATGGAAAAACGCCAGCAACGCGGCCT
TTTTACGGTTCCTGGCCTTTTGCTGGCCTTTTGCTCACATGTTCTTTCCTGCGTTATCCCCTGATTCTGT
GGATAACCGTATTACCGCCTTTGAGTGAGCTGATACCGCTCGCCGCAGCCGAACGACCGAGCGCAGCGAG
TCAGTGAGCGAGGAAGCGGAAGAGCGCCTGATGCGGTATTTTCTCCTTACGCATCTGTGCGGTATTTCAC
ACCGCATATATGGTGCACTCTCAGTACAATCTGCTCTGATGCCGCATAGTTAAGCCAGTATACACTCCGC
TATCGCTACGTGACTGGGTCATGGCTGCGCCCCGACACCCGCCAACACCCGCTGACGCGCCCTGACGGGC
TTGTCTGCTCCCGGCATCCGCTTACAGACAAGCTGTGACCGTCTCCGGGAGCTGCATGTGTCAGAGGTTT
TCACCGTCATCACCGAAACGCGCGAGGCAGCTGCGGTAAAGCTCATCAGCGTGGTCGTGAAGCGATTCAC
AGATGTCTGCCTGTTCATCCGCGTCCAGCTCGTTGAGTTTCTCCAGAAGCGTTAATGTCTGGCTTCTGAT
AAAGCGGGCCATGTTAAGGGCGGTTTTTTCCTGTTTGGTCACTGATGCCTCCGTGTAAGGGGGATTTCTG
TTCATGGGGGTAATGATACCGATGAAACGAGAGAGGATGCTCACGATACGGGTTACTGATGATGAACATG
CCCGGTTACTGGAACGTTGTGAGGGTAAACAACTGGCGGTATGGATGCGGCGGGACCAGAGAAAAATCAC
TCAGGGTCAATGCCAGCGCTTCGTTAATACAGATGTAGGTGTTCCACAGGGTAGCCAGCAGCATCCTGCG
ATGCAGATCCGGAACATAATGGTGCAGGGCGCTGACTTCCGCGTTTCCAGACTTTACGAAACACGGAAAC
CGAAGACCATTCATGTTGTTGCTCAGGTCGCAGACGTTTTGCAGCAGCAGTCGCTTCACGTTCGCTCGCG
TATCGGTGATTCATTCTGCTAACCAGTAAGGCAACCCCGCCAGCCTAGCCGGGTCCTCAACGACAGGAGC
ACGATCATGCGCACCCGTGGGGCCGCCATGCCGGCGATAATGGCCTGCTTCTCGCCGAAACGTTTGGTGG
CGGGACCAGTGACGAAGGCTTGAGCGAGGGCGTGCAAGATTCCGAATACCGCAAGCGACAGGCCGATCAT
CGTCGCGCTCCAGCGAAAGCGGTCCTCGCCGAAAATGACCCAGAGCGCTGCCGGCACCTGTCCTACGAGT
TGCATGATAAAGAAGACAGTCATAAGTGCGGCGACGATAGTCATGCCCCGCGCCCACCGGAAGGAGCTGA
CTGGGTTGAAGGCTCTCAAGGGCATCGGTCGAGATCCCGGTGCCTAATGAGTGAGCTAACTTACATTAAT
TGCGTTGCGCTCACTGCCCGCTTTCCAGTCGGGAAACCTGTCGTGCCAGCTGCATTAATGAATCGGCCAA
CGCGCGGGGAGAGGCGGTTTGCGTATTGGGCGCCAGGGTGGTTTTTCTTTTCACCAGTGAGACGGGCAAC
AGCTGATTGCCCTTCACCGCCTGGCCCTGAGAGAGTTGCAGCAAGCGGTCCACGCTGGTTTGCCCCAGCA
GGCGAAAATCCTGTTTGATGGTGGTTAACGGCGGGATATAACATGAGCTGTCTTCGGTATCGTCGTATCC
CACTACCGAGATATCCGCACCAACGCGCAGCCCGGACTCGGTAATGGCGCGCATTGCGCCCAGCGCCATC
TGATCGTTGGCAACCAGCATCGCAGTGGGAACGATGCCCTCATTCAGCATTTGCATGGTTTGTTGAAAAC
CGGACATGGCACTCCAGTCGCCTTCCCGTTCCGCTATCGGCTGAATTTGATTGCGAGTGAGATATTTATG
CCAGCCAGCCAGACGCAGACGCGCCGAGACAGAACTTAATGGGCCCGCTAACAGCGCGATTTGCTGGTGA
CCCAATGCGACCAGATGCTCCACGCCCAGTCGCGTACCGTCTTCATGGGAGAAAATAATACTGTTGATGG
GTGTCTGGTCAGAGACATCAAGAAATAACGCCGGAACATTAGTGCAGGCAGCTTCCACAGCAATGGCATC
CTGGTCATCCAGCGGATAGTTAATGATCAGCCCACTGACGCGTTGCGCGAGAAGATTGTGCACCGCCGCT
TTACAGGCTTCGACGCCGCTTCGTTCTACCATCGACACCACCACGCTGGCACCCAGTTGATCGGCGCGAG
ATTTAATCGCCGCGACAATTTGCGACGGCGCGTGCAGGGCCAGACTGGAGGTGGCAACGCCAATCAGCAA
CGACTGTTTGCCCGCCAGTTGTTGTGCCACGCGGTTGGGAATGTAATTCAGCTCCGCCATCGCCGCTTCC
ACTTTTTCCCGCGTTTTCGCAGAAACGTGGCTGGCCTGGTTCACCACGCGGGAAACGGTCTGATAAGAGA
CACCGGCATACTCTGCGACATCGTATAACGTTACTGGTTTCACATTCACCACCCTGAATTGACTCTCTTC
CGGGCGCTATCATGCCATACCGCGAAAGGTTTTGCGCCATTCGATGGTGTCCGGGATCTCGACGCTCTCC
CTTATGCGACTCCTGCATTAGGAAGCAGCCCAGTAGTAGGTTGAGGCCGTTGAGCACCGCCGCCGCAAGG
AATGGTGCATGCAAGGAGATGGCGCCCAACAGTCCCCCGGCCACGGGGCCTGCCACCATACCCACGCCGA
AACAAGCGCTCATGAGCCCGAAGTGGCGAGCCCGATCTTCCCCATCGGTGATGTCGGCGATATAGGCGCC
AGCAACCGCACCTGTGGCGCCGGTGATGCCGGCCACGATGCGTCCGGCGTAGAGGATCGAGATCTCGATC
CCGCGAAATTAATACGACTCACTATAGGGGAATTGTGAGCGGATAACAATTCCCCTCTAGAAATAATTTT
GTTTAACTTTAAGAAGGAGATATACCATGGGCAGCAGCCATCATCATCATCATCACAGCAGCGGCCTGGA
AGTTCTGTTCCAGGGGCCCCAT
