>Addgene plasmid #49674 | pVRa20_2913 | addgene partial sequence | sequence record 77255 | pBRrevBam 5'-GGTGATGTCGGCGATATAGG-3'
GGTGATGCCGGCCACGATGCGTCCGGCGTAGAGGATCGAGATCTCGATCCCGCGAAATTAATACGACTCA
CTATAGGGGAATTGTGAGCGGATAACAATTCCCCTCTAGAAATAATTTTGTTTAACTTTAAGAAGGAGAT
ATACCATGGGCAGCAGCCATCATCATCATCATCACAGCAGCGGCCTGGAAGTTCTGTTCCAGGGGCCCCA
TATGGAACGTGATCATGAAGCACTGCTGGTTGCACGTGTTGCAGATGGTGATCGTGCAGCATTTGGTGAA
CTGCTGAAAACCCATCAGCAGCCGCTGGTTCGTTATGCACGTCGTATGCTGAGCGATCCGGGTGCAGCAG
ATGATGTTGTTCAAGAAACCTTTCTGCGTCTGTGGACCCGTGCAGGTAGCTATAAAAGCAGCAGCGCACG
TCTGACCACCTGGCTGCATAATATTGCACATAATCTGTGCGTGGATAGCTTTCGTCGTAATGCCCGTCTG
AGCTTTACCGATGATGAAAGCCAGCTGGAAGTTACCACCGCAGGTCCGGAAGGTGATGCAGAAAGCACCG
ATAGCGCACATCGTGTTCGTACCGCACTGGAAGGTCTGCCGGAACGTCAGCGTAGCGCACTGCTGATGTG
TCATTATCAGGGTCTGAGCAATCGTGAAGCAGCAACCGTTCTGGATGTTAGCGTTGATGCACTGGAAAGC
CTGCTGGCACGTGCGCGTCGTCGTCTGCGTGAAGAACTGCTGTCACATGTTGAAAGCTAAGGATCCAAGC
TTGCGGCCGCACTCGAGCACCACCACCACCACCACTGAGATCCGGCTGCTAACAAAGCCCGAAAGGAAGC
TGAGTTGGCTGCTGCCACCGCTGAGCAATAACTAGCATAACCCCTTGGGGCCTCTAAACGGGTCTTGAGG
GGTTTTTTGCTGAAAGGAGGAACTATATCCGGATTGG
